>Addgene plasmid #131250 | pcDNA3.1-N-Myc_775-1102 USP7 | addgene full sequence | sequence record 267666 | Addgene NGS Result
GACGGATCGGGAGATCTCCCGATCCCCTATGGTGCACTCTCAGTACAATCTGCTCTGATGCCGCATAGTT
AAGCCAGTATCTGCTCCCTGCTTGTGTGTTGGAGGTCGCTGAGTAGTGCGCGAGCAAAATTTAAGCTACA
ACAAGGCAAGGCTTGACCGACAATTGCATGAAGAATCTGCTTAGGGTTAGGCGTTTTGCGCTGCTTCGCG
ATGTACGGGCCAGATATACGCGTTGACATTGATTATTGACTAGTTATTAATAGTAATCAATTACGGGGTC
ATTAGTTCATAGCCCATATATGGAGTTCCGCGTTACATAACTTACGGTAAATGGCCCGCCTGGCTGACCG
CCCAACGACCCCCGCCCATTGACGTCAATAATGACGTATGTTCCCATAGTAACGCCAATAGGGACTTTCC
ATTGACGTCAATGGGTGGAGTATTTACGGTAAACTGCCCACTTGGCAGTACATCAAGTGTATCATATGCC
AAGTACGCCCCCTATTGACGTCAATGACGGTAAATGGCCCGCCTGGCATTATGCCCAGTACATGACCTTA
TGGGACTTTCCTACTTGGCAGTACATCTACGTATTAGTCATCGCTATTACCATGGTGATGCGGTTTTGGC
AGTACATCAATGGGCGTGGATAGCGGTTTGACTCACGGGGATTTCCAAGTCTCCACCCCATTGACGTCAA
TGGGAGTTTGTTTTGGCACCAAAATCAACGGGACTTTCCAAAATGTCGTAACAACTCCGCCCCATTGACG
CAAATGGGCGGTAGGCGTGTACGGTGGGAGGTCTATATAAGCAGAGCTCTCTGGCTAACTAGAGAACCCA
CTGCTTACTGGCTTATCGAAATTAATACGACTCACTATAGGGAGACCCAAGCTGGCTAGCGTTTAAACTT
AAGCTTGCCACCATGGAGCAGAAACTCATCTCTGAAGAGGATCTGGGTACCAATGATAACAGTGAATTAC
CCACCGCAAAGGAGTATTTCCGAGATCTCTACCACCGCGTTGATGTCATTTTCTGTGATAAAACAATCCC
TAATGATCCTGGATTTGTGGTTACGTTATCAAATAGAATGAATTATTTTCAGGTTGCAAAGACAGTTGCA
CAGAGGCTCAACACAGATCCAATGTTGCTGCAGTTTTTCAAGTCTCAAGGTTATAGGGATGGCCCAGGTA
ATCCTCTTAGACATAATTATGAAGGTACTTTAAGAGATCTTCTACAGTTCTTCAAGCCTAGACAACCTAA
GAAACTTTACTATCAGCAGCTTAAGATGAAAATCACAGACTTTGAGAACAGGCGAAGTTTTAAATGTATA
TGGTTAAACAGCCAATTTAGGGAAGAGGAAATAACACTATATCCAGACAAGCATGGGTGTGTCCGGGACC
TGTTAGAAGAATGTAAAAAGGCCGTGGAGCTTGGGGAGAAAGCATCAGGGAAACTTAGGCTGCTAGAAAT
TGTAAGCTACAAAATCATTGGTGTTCATCAAGAAGATGAACTATTAGAATGTTTATCTCCTGCAACGAGC
CGGACGTTTCGAATAGAGGAAATCCCTTTGGACCAGGTGGACATAGACAAAGAGAATGAGATGCTTGTCA
CAGTGGCGCATTTCCACAAAGAGGTCTTCGGAACGTTCGGAATCCCGTTTTTGCTGAGGATACACCAGGG
CGAGCATTTTCGAGAAGTGATGAAGCGAATCCAGAGCCTGCTGGACATCCAGGAGAAGGAGTTTGAGAAG
TTTAAATTTGCAATTGTAATGATGGGCCGACACCAGTACATAAATGAAGACGAGTATGAAGTAAATTTGA
AAGACTTTGAGCCACAGCCCGGTAATATGTCTCATCCTCGGCCTTGGCTAGGGCTCGACCACTTCAACAA
AGCCCCAAAGAGGAGTCGCTACACTTACCTTGAAAAGGCCATTAAAATCCATAACTGAGGATCCGAATTC
TGCAGATATCCAGCACAGTGGCGGCCGCTCGAGTCTAGAGGGCCCGTTTAAACCCGCTGATCAGCCTCGA
CTGTGCCTTCTAGTTGCCAGCCATCTGTTGTTTGCCCCTCCCCCGTGCCTTCCTTGACCCTGGAAGGTGC
CACTCCCACTGTCCTTTCCTAATAAAATGAGGAAATTGCATCGCATTGTCTGAGTAGGTGTCATTCTATT
CTGGGGGGTGGGGTGGGGCAGGACAGCAAGGGGGAGGATTGGGAAGACAATAGCAGGCATGCTGGGGATG
CGGTGGGCTCTATGGCTTCTGAGGCGGAAAGAACCAGCTGGGGCTCTAGGGGGTATCCCC
[124 nt withheld, positions 2301-2424]
C
[91 nt withheld, positions 2426-2516]
A
[49 nt withheld, positions 2518-2566]
CCTTTGACGTTGGAGTCCACGTTCTTT
[37 nt withheld, positions 2594-2630]
ACCCTATCTCGGTCTATTCTTTTGATTTATAAGGGATTTTGCCGATTTCGGCCTATTGGTTAAAAAATGA
GCTGATTTAACAAAAATTTAACGCGAATTAATTCTGTGGAATGTGTGTCAGTTAGGGTGTGGAAAGTCCC
CAGGCTCCCCAGCAGGCAGAAGTATGCAAAGCATGCATCTCAATTAGTCAGCAACCAGGTGTGGAAAGTC
CCCAGGCTCCCCAGCAGGCAGAAGTATGCAAAGCATGCATCTCAATTAGTCAGCAACCATAGTCCCGCCC
CTAACTCCGCCCATCCCGCCCCTAACTCCGCCCAGTTCCGCCCATTCTCCGCCCCATGGCTGACTAATTT
TTTTTATTTATGCAGAGGCCGAGGCCGCCTCTGCCTCTGAGCTATTCCAGAAGTAGTGAGGAGGCTTTTT
TGGAGGCCTAGGCTTTTGCAAAAAGCTCCCGGGAGCTTGTATATCCATTTTCGGATCTGATCAAGAGACA
GGATGAGGATCGTTTCGCATGATTGAACAAGATGGATTGCACGCAGGTTCTCCGGCCGCTTGGGTGGAGA
GGCTATTCGGCTATGACTGGGCACAACAGACAATCGGCTGCTCTGATGCCGCCGTGTTCCGGCTGTCAGC
GCAGGGGCGCCCGGTTCTTTTTGTCAAGACCGACCTGTCCGGTGCCCTGAATGAACTGCAGGACGAGGCA
GCGCGGCTATCGTGGCTGGCCACGACGGGCGTTCCTTGCGCAGCTGTGCTCGACGTTGTCACTGAAGCGG
GAAGGGACTGGCTGCTATTGGGCGAAGTGCCGGGGCAGGATCTCCTGTCATCTCACCTTGCTCCTGCCGA
GAAAGTATCCATCATGGCTGATGCAATGCGGCGGCTGCATACGCTTGATCCGGCTACCTGCCCATTCGAC
CACCAAGCGAAACATCGCATCGAGCGAGCACGTACTCGGATGGAAGCCGGTCTTGTCGATCAGGATGATC
TGGACGAAGAGCATCAGGGGCTCGCGCCAGCCGAACTGTTCGCCAGGCTCAAGGCGCGCATGCCCGACGG
CGAGGATCTCGTCGTGACCCATGGCGATGCCTGCTTGCCGAATATCATGGTGGAAAATGGCCGCTTTTCT
GGATTCATCGACTGTGGCCGGCTGGGTGTGGCGGACCGCTATCAGGACATAGCGTTGGCTACCCGTGATA
TTGCTGAAGAGCTTGGCGGCGAATGGGCTGACCGCTTCCTCGTGCTTTACGGTATCGCCGCTCCCGATTC
GCAGCGCATCGCCTTCTATCGCCTTCTTGACGAGTTCTTCTGAGCGGGACTCTGGGGTTCGAAATGACCG
ACCAAGCGACGCCCAACCTGCCATCACGAGATTTCGATTCCACCGCCGCCTTCTATGAAAGGTTGGGCTT
CGGAATCGTTTTCCGGGACGCCGGCTGGATGATCCTCCAGCGCGGGGATCTCATGCTGGAGTTCTTCGCC
CACCCCAACTTGTTTATTGCAGCTTATAATGGTTACAAATAAAGCAATAGCATCACAAATTTCACAAATA
AAGCATTTTTTTCACTGCATTCTAGTTGTGGTTTGTCCAAACTCATCAATGTATCTTATCATGTCTGTAT
ACCGTCGACCTCTAGCTAGAGCTTGGCGTAATCATGGTCATAGCTGTTTCCTGTGTGAAATTGTTATCCG
CTCACAATTCCACACAACATACGAGCCGGAAGCATAAAGTGTAAAGCCTGGGGTGCCTAATGAGTGAGCT
AACTCACATTAATTGCGTTGCGCTCACTGCCCGCTTTCCAGTCGGGAAACCTGTCGTGCCAGCTGCATTA
ATGAATCGGCCAACGCGCGGGGAGAGGCGGTTTGCGTATTGGGCGCTCTTCCGCTTCCTCGCTCACTGAC
TCGCTGCGCTCGGTCGTTCGGCTGCGGCGAGCGGTATCAGCTCACTCAAAGGCGGTAATACGGTTATCCA
CAGAATCAGGGGATAACGCAGGAAAGAACATGTGAGCAAAAGGCCAGCAAAAGGCCAGGAACCGTAAAAA
GGCCGCGTTGCTGGCGTTTTTCCATAGGCTCCGCCCCCCTGACGAGCATCACAAAAATCGACGCTCAAGT
CAGAGGTGGCGAAACCCGACAGGACTATAAAGATACCAGGCGTTTCCCCCTGGAAGCTCCCTCGTGCGCT
CTCCTGTTCCGACCCTGCCGCTTACCGGATACCTGTCCGCCTTTCTCCCTTCGGGAAGCGTGGCGCTTTC
TCATAGCTCACGCTGTAGGTATCTCAGTTCGGTGTAGGTCGTTCGCTCCAAGCTGGGCTGTGTGCACGAA
CCCCCCGTTCAGCCCGACCGCTGCGCCTTATCCGGTAACTATCGTCTTGAGTCCAACCCGGTAAGACACG
ACTTATCGCCACTGGCAGCAGCCACTGGTAACAGGATTAGCAGAGCGAGGTATGTAGGCGGTGCTACAGA
GTTCTTGAAGTGGTGGCCTAACTACGGCTACACTAGAAGAACAGTATTTGGTATCTGCGCTCTGCTGAAG
CCAGTTACCTTCGGAAAAAGAGTTGGTAGCTCTTGATCCGGCAAACAAACCACCGCTGGTAGCGGTGGTT
TTTTTGTTTGCAAGCAGCAGATTACGCGCAGAAAAAAAGGATCTCAAGAAGATCCTTTGATCTTTTCTAC
GGGGTCTGACGCTCAGTGGAACGAAAACTCACGTTAAGGGATTTTGGTCATGAGATTATCAAAAAGGATC
TTCACCTAGATCCTTTTAAATTAAAAATGAAGTTTTAAATCAATCTAAAGTATATATGAGTAAACTTGGT
CTGACAGTTACCAATGCTTAATCAGTGAGGCACCTATCTCAGCGATCTGTCTATTTCGTTCATCCATAGT
TGCCTGACTCCCCGTCGTGTAGATAACTACGATACGGGAGGGCTTACCATCTGGCCCCAGTGCTGCAATG
ATACCGCGAGACCCACGCTCACCGGCTCCAGATTTATCAGCAATAAACCAGCCAGCCGGAAGGGCCGAGC
GCAGAAGTGGTCCTGCAACTTTATCCGCCTCCATCCAGTCTATTAATTGTTGCCGGGAAGCTAGAGTAAG
TAGTTCGCCAGTTAATAGTTTGCGCAACGTTGTTGCCATTGCTACAGGCATCGTGGTGTCACGCTCGTCG
TTTGGTATGGCTTCATTCAGCTCCGGTTCCCAACGATCAAGGCGAGTTACATGATCCCCCATGTTGTGCA
AAAAAGCGGTTAGCTCCTTCGGTCCTCCGATCGTTGTCAGAAGTAAGTTGGCCGCAGTGTTATCACTCAT
GGTTATGGCAGCACTGCATAATTCTCTTACTGTCATGCCATCCGTAAGATGCTTTTCTGTGACTGGTGAG
TACTCAACCAAGTCATTCTGAGAATAGTGTATGCGGCGACCGAGTTGCTCTTGCCCGGCGTCAATACGGG
ATAATACCGCGCCACATAGCAGAACTTTAAAAGTGCTCATCATTGGAAAACGTTCTTCGGGGCGAAAACT
CTCAAGGATCTTACCGCTGTTGAGATCCAGTTCGATGTAACCCACTCGTGCACCCAACTGATCTTCAGCA
TCTTTTACTTTCACCAGCGTTTCTGGGTGAGCAAAAACAGGAAGGCAAAATGCCGCAAAAAAGGGAATAA
GGGCGACACGGAAATGTTGAATACTCATACTCTTCCTTTTTCAATATTATTGAAGCATTTATCAGGGTTA
TTGTCTCATGAGCGGATACATATTTGAATGTATTTAGAAAAATAAACAAATAGGGGTTCCGCGCACATTT
CCCCGAAAAGTGCCACCTGACGTC
Features (pLannotate 1.2.2; 20 found; start..end, strand, type, name):
     28..80      -  misc_feature   bom (fragment): basis of mobility region from pBR322
    235..614     +  enhancer       CMV enhancer: human cytomegalovirus immediate early enhancer
    615..818     +  promoter       CMV promoter: human cytomegalovirus (CMV) immediate early promoter
    814..847     +  LTR            5' LTR (truncated) (fragment): truncated 5' long terminal repeat (LTR) from HIV-1
    863..881     +  promoter       T7 promoter: promoter for bacteriophage T7 RNA polymerase
    935..1945    +  CDS            USP7 (fragment): UBP7_HUMAN - Also known as HAUSP. Experimental evidence at protein level: Swiss-Prot protein existence level 1. (Microbial infection) Contributes to the overall stabilization and trans-activation capability of the herpesvirus 1 trans-acting transcriptional protein ICP0/VMW110 during HSV-1 infection. From Homo sapiens (Human).
   2031..2255    +  polyA_signal   bGH poly(A) signal: bovine growth hormone polyadenylation signal
   2259..2280    +  promoter       SV40 promoter (fragment): SV40 enhancer and early promoter
   2301..2729    +  rep_origin     f1 ori (sequence partly withheld): f1 bacteriophage origin of replication; arrow indicates direction of (+) strand synthesis
   2743..3072    +  promoter       SV40 promoter: SV40 enhancer and early promoter
   3139..3930    +  CDS            neo: KKA2_KLEPN - Also known as kan, nptII. Experimental evidence at protein level: Swiss-Prot protein existence level 1. Resistance to kanamycin, neomycin, paromomycin, ribostamycin, butirosin and gentamicin B. From Klebsiella pneumoniae.
   3954..4112    +  CDS            ble (fragment): BLE_KLEPN - Experimental evidence at protein level: Swiss-Prot protein existence level 1. Binding protein with a strong affinity to the bleomycin family of antibiotics. Binds to CL990; an antimitotic-antibiotic compound. From Klebsiella pneumoniae.
   4107..4228    +  polyA_signal   SV40 poly(A) signal: SV40 polyadenylation signal
   4301..4317    -  protein_bind   lac operator: The lac repressor binds to the lac operator to inhibit transcription in E. coli. This inhibition can be relieved by adding lactose or isopropyl-β-D-thiogalactopyranoside (IPTG). lac repressor encoded by lacI
   4325..4355    -  promoter       lac promoter: promoter for the E. coli lac operon
   4370..4391    -  protein_bind   CAP binding site: CAP binding activates transcription in the presence of cAMP. E. coli catabolite activator protein
   4404..4496    -  CDS            lacI (fragment): lac repressor; lacI; The lac repressor binds to the lac operator to inhibit transcription in E. coli. This inhibition can be relieved by adding lactose or isopropyl-β-D-thiogalactopyranoside (IPTG).
   4679..5267    -  rep_origin     ori: high-copy-number ColE1/pMB1/pBR322/pUC origin of replication
   5438..6298    -  CDS            AmpR: β-lactamase; bla; confers resistance to ampicillin, carbenicillin, and related antibiotics
   6299..6403    -  promoter       AmpR promoter: bla
