[The description below was written by a language model from this plasmid's Addgene catalogue record and pLannotate feature annotations shown in this document.]
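Description:
pcDNA3.1-N-Myc_775-1102 USP7 is a 6.4 kb mammalian expression plasmid built on the commercial pcDNA3.1+/N-Myc backbone. It is maintained in E. coli at high copy through a ColE1/pUC-type origin and selected with ampicillin via the β-lactamase gene and its native promoter. An f1 phage origin is also present, which in principle allows single-stranded DNA production. For mammalian cells, a neomycin phosphotransferase gene driven by the SV40 enhancer/early promoter and terminated by the SV40 poly(A) signal permits G418 selection of stable transfectants. Several short annotated fragments (bom, lacI, ble, a truncated HIV-1 LTR match and a small SV40 promoter piece) appear to be backbone remnants or partial sequence matches rather than functional elements.

The payload is a roughly 1 kb fragment of human USP7 (also known as HAUSP), a ubiquitin-specific protease, encoding amino acids 775–1102. This region corresponds to ubiquitin-like (UBL) domains 3 to 5 in the C-terminal part of the protein and lacks the TRAF-like, catalytic and UBL1-2 regions. The fragment is fused to an N-terminal Myc epitope supplied by the backbone; the tag is not separately annotated in the feature table. Expression is driven by the human CMV immediate-early enhancer and promoter and terminated by the bovine growth hormone polyadenylation signal. A T7 promoter upstream of the coding region could support in vitro transcription or serve as a sequencing primer site.

The construct is intended for expression of an isolated, Myc-tagged USP7 domain fragment in mammalian cells. According to the associated publication title, it belongs to work mapping which USP7 domains interact with DNA polymerase iota, where such truncations are typically used in anti-Myc detection or pull-down assays.
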