Addgene plasmid #131250: pcDNA3.1-N-Myc_775-1102 USP7
Purpose: Mammalian expression of the USP7 UBL3-5 domains with an N-terminal Myc tag
Depositing lab: Roger Woodgate. Depositing organization: National Institute of Child Health and Human Development (NICHD). Publication: DNA Polymerase iota Interacts with Both the TRAF-like and UBL1-2 Domains of USP7. Ashton NW, Valles GJ, Jaiswal N, Bezsonova I, Woodgate R. J Mol Biol. 2021 Jan 22;433(2):166733. doi: 10.1016/j.jmb.2020.166733. Epub 2020 Dec 3. PubMed 33279577.
Backbone
  Vector backbone: pcDNA3.1+/N-Myc
  Backbone manufacturer: Genscript
  Backbone size w/o insert (bp): 5435
  Total vector size (bp): 6434
  Vector type: Mammalian Expression
  Selectable markers: Neomycin (select with G418)
Growth in bacteria
  Bacterial resistance: Ampicillin, 100 μg/mL
  Growth temperature: 37°C
  Growth strain: DH5alpha
  Copy number: High Copy
Gene/Insert
  Gene/Insert name: Ubiquitin carboxyl-terminal hydrolase 7 (alt name: Ubiquitin-specific-processing protease 7)
  Species: H. sapiens (human)
  Insert size (bp): 999
  Mutation: Encodes USP7 UBL domains 3-5 (USP7 amino acids 775-1102).
  Entrez Gene: USP7 (a.k.a. C16DELp13.2, DEL16P13.2, HAFOUS, HAUSP, TEF1)
  Tag / fusion protein: Myc (N terminal on backbone)
Terms and licenses: Academic/Nonprofit Terms; Industry Terms: Not Available to Industry
How to cite: pcDNA3.1-N-Myc_775-1102 USP7 was a gift from Roger Woodgate (Addgene plasmid # 131250 ; http://n2t.net/addgene:131250 ; RRID:Addgene_131250)
